Addgene plasmid #104108: pBS-TRE-HaloTag-WPRE
Purpose: Expresses HaloTag under the TRE promoter in mammalian cells.
Depositing lab: Takeshi Imai. Depositing organization: Kyushu University. Publication: Bright multicolor labeling of neuronal circuits with fluorescent proteins and chemical tags. Sakaguchi R, Leiwe MN, Imai T. eLife. 2018 Nov 20;7. pii: 40350. doi: 10.7554/eLife.40350. PubMed 30454553.
Backbone
  Vector backbone: pBluescript SK(+)
  Backbone manufacturer: Stratagene
  Modifications to backbone: An Xho-Xho fragment containing TRE-SV40 poly A was transferred from pTRE-Tight (Clontech).
  Vector type: Mammalian Expression
Growth in bacteria
  Bacterial resistance: Ampicillin, 100 μg/mL
  Growth temperature: 37°C
  Growth strain: DH5alpha
  Copy number: High Copy
Gene/Insert
  Gene/Insert name: HaloTag
  Species: Rhodococcus rhodochrous
  Insert size (bp): 894
  Promoter: TRE
  Cloning method: Restriction Enzyme; 5′ cloning site EcoRI (not destroyed); 3′ cloning site NotI (not destroyed)
  Sequencing primers: 5′ CMV-F
Resource information
  A portion of this plasmid was derived from a plasmid made by: The HaloTag gene was from Promega.
Terms and licenses: Academic/Nonprofit Terms; Industry Terms: Not Available to Industry
How to cite: pBS-TRE-HaloTag-WPRE was a gift from Takeshi Imai (Addgene plasmid # 104108 ; http://n2t.net/addgene:104108 ; RRID:Addgene_104108)
