[The description below was written by a language model from this plasmid's Addgene catalogue record and pLannotate feature annotations shown in this document.]
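Description:
pBS-TRE-HaloTag-WPRE is a roughly 4.9 kb mammalian expression plasmid built on the pBluescript SK(+) phagemid backbone. It is maintained in E. coli through a high-copy ColE1/pUC-type origin and selected with ampicillin via the β-lactamase gene and its native promoter. The backbone also retains the f1 origin for single-stranded DNA production, remnants of the lacZα/lac promoter-operator region, and the flanking T7 and T3 phage promoters. According to the record, the expression cassette framework (TRE through the SV40 polyadenylation region) was moved into this backbone as a restriction fragment from pTRE-Tight.

The payload is HaloTag, a modified Rhodococcus rhodochrous dehalogenase that forms a covalent bond with chloroalkane ligands, so that expressing cells can be labelled with synthetic fluorescent dyes or other functionalised substrates. The coding sequence sits between EcoRI and NotI sites downstream of the tight TRE promoter, which consists of seven tet operator repeats fused to a minimal CMV promoter. This promoter has little activity by itself and requires a tetracycline-controlled transactivator (tTA or rtTA), which this plasmid does not encode and which must be supplied separately. A WPRE follows the open reading frame to enhance transcript stability and expression. Transcription ends at an SV40 poly(A) signal; the short large T antigen fragment annotated just upstream of it is a vestige of that SV40 segment rather than a functional gene.

The plasmid carries no viral packaging elements or mammalian selection marker, so it suits delivery as plasmid DNA by transfection or similar means. The associated publication concerns bright multicolour labelling of neuronal circuits with fluorescent proteins and chemical tags, in line with its use as a transactivator-driven chemical-tag reporter.
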