Features (pLannotate 1.2.2; 16 found; start..end, strand, type, name):
     30..458     -  rep_origin     f1 ori (sequence partly withheld): f1 bacteriophage origin of replication; arrow indicates direction of (+) strand synthesis
    463..618     -  CDS            lacZα (fragment): LacZα fragment of β-galactosidase; lacZ fragment
    626..644     +  promoter       T7 promoter: promoter for bacteriophage T7 RNA polymerase
    669..983     +  promoter       tight TRE promoter: Tet-responsive promoter PTight, consisting of seven tet operator sequences followed by the minimal CMV promoter
   1000..1890    +  CDS            HaloTag®: modified bacterial dehalogenase that forms covalent bonds with chloroalkane derivatives
   1912..2500    +  misc_feature   WPRE: woodchuck hepatitis virus posttranscriptional regulatory element
   2555..2638    +  CDS            large T antigen (fragment): large T antigen from SV40 (simian virus 40)
   2661..2742    +  polyA_signal   SV40 poly(A) signal: SV40 polyadenylation signal
   2756..2774    -  promoter       T3 promoter: promoter for bacteriophage T3 RNA polymerase
   2819..2835    -  protein_bind   lac operator: The lac repressor binds to the lac operator to inhibit transcription in E. coli. This inhibition can be relieved by adding lactose or isopropyl-β-D-thiogalactopyranoside (IPTG). lac repressor encoded by lacI
   2843..2873    -  promoter       lac promoter: promoter for the E. coli lac operon
   2888..2909    -  protein_bind   CAP binding site: CAP binding activates transcription in the presence of cAMP. E. coli catabolite activator protein
   2922..3014    -  CDS            lacI (fragment): lac repressor; lacI; The lac repressor binds to the lac operator to inhibit transcription in E. coli. This inhibition can be relieved by adding lactose or isopropyl-β-D-thiogalactopyranoside (IPTG).
   3197..3785    -  rep_origin     ori: high-copy-number ColE1/pMB1/pBR322/pUC origin of replication
   3956..4816    -  CDS            AmpR: β-lactamase; bla; confers resistance to ampicillin, carbenicillin, and related antibiotics
   4817..4921    -  promoter       AmpR promoter: bla
>Addgene plasmid #104108 | pBS-TRE-HaloTag-WPRE | addgene full sequence | sequence record 208146 | Addgene NGS Result
CTAAATTGTAAGCGTTAATATTTTGTTAAAATTCGCGTTAAATTTTTGTTAAATCAGCTCATTTTTTAAC
CAATAGGCCGAAATCGGCAAAATCCCTTATAAATCAAAAGAATAGACCGAGATAGGGT
[37 nt withheld, positions 129-165]
AAAGAACGTGGACTCCAACGTCAAAGG
[49 nt withheld, positions 193-241]
T
[91 nt withheld, positions 243-333]
G
[124 nt withheld, positions 335-458]
CCCATTCGCCATTCAGGCTGCGCAACTGTTGGGAAGGGCGATCGGTGCGGGCCTCTTCGCTATTACGCCA
GCTGGCGAAAGGGGGATGTGCTGCAAGGCGATTAAGTTGGGTAACGCCAGGGTTTTCCCAGTCACGACGT
TGTAAAACGACGGCCAGTGAGCGCGCGTAATACGACTCACTATAGGGCGAATTGGCTTTCGTCTTCACTC
GAGTTTACTCCCTATCAGTGATAGAGAACGTATGTCGAGTTTACTCCCTATCAGTGATAGAGAACGATGT
CGAGTTTACTCCCTATCAGTGATAGAGAACGTATGTCGAGTTTACTCCCTATCAGTGATAGAGAACGTAT
GTCGAGTTTACTCCCTATCAGTGATAGAGAACGTATGTCGAGTTTATCCCTATCAGTGATAGAGAACGTA
TGTCGAGTTTACTCCCTATCAGTGATAGAGAACGTATGTCGAGGTAGGCGTGTACGGTGGGAGGCCTATA
TAAGCAGAGCTCGTTTAGTGAACCGTCAGATCGCCTGGAGAATTCGCCACCATGGCAGAAATCGGTACTG
GCTTTCCATTCGACCCCCATTATGTGGAAGTCCTGGGCGAGCGCATGCACTACGTCGATGTTGGTCCGCG
CGATGGCACCCCTGTGCTGTTCCTGCACGGTAACCCGACCTCCTCCTACGTGTGGCGCAACATCATCCCG
CATGTTGCACCGACCCATCGCTGCATTGCTCCAGACCTGATCGGTATGGGCAAATCCGACAAACCAGACC
TGGGTTATTTCTTCGACGACCACGTCCGCTTCATGGATGCCTTCATCGAAGCCCTGGGTCTGGAAGAGGT
CGTCCTGGTCATTCACGACTGGGGCTCCGCTCTGGGTTTCCACTGGGCCAAGCGCAATCCAGAGCGCGTC
AAAGGTATTGCATTTATGGAGTTCATCCGCCCTATCCCGACCTGGGACGAATGGCCAGAATTTGCCCGCG
AGACCTTCCAGGCCTTCCGCACCACCGACGTCGGCCGCAAGCTGATCATCGATCAGAACGTTTTTATCGA
GGGTACGCTGCCGATGGGTGTCGTCCGCCCGCTGACTGAAGTCGAGATGGACCATTACCGCGAGCCGTTC
CTGAATCCTGTTGACCGCGAGCCACTGTGGCGCTTCCCAAACGAGCTGCCAATCGCCGGTGAGCCAGCGA
ACATCGTCGCGCTGGTCGAAGAATACATGGACTGGCTGCACCAGTCCCCTGTCCCGAAGCTGCTGTTCTG
GGGCACCCCAGGCGTTCTGATCCCACCGGCCGAAGCCGCTCGCCTGGCCAAAAGCCTGCCTAACTGCAAG
GCTGTGGACATCGGCCCGGGTCTGAATCTGCTGCAAGAAGACAACCCGGACCTGATCGGCAGCGAGATCG
CGCGCTGGCTGTCGACGCTCGAGATTTCCGGCTAGGCGGCCGCGCTTATCGATAATCAACCTCTGGATTA
CAAAATTTGTGAAAGATTGACTGGTATTCTTAACTATGTTGCTCCTTTTACGCTATGTGGATACGCTGCT
TTAATGCCTTTGTATCATGCTATTGCTTCCCGTATGGCTTTCATTTTCTCCTCCTTGTATAAATCCTGGT
TGCTGTCTCTTTATGAGGAGTTGTGGCCCGTTGTCAGGCAACGTGGCGTGGTGTGCACTGTGTTTGCTGA
CGCAACCCCCACTGGTTGGGGCATTGCCACCACCTGTCAGCTCCTTTCCGGGACTTTCGCTTTCCCCCTC
CCTATTGCCACGGCGGAACTCATCGCCGCCTGCCTTGCCCGCTGCTGGACAGGGGCTCGGCTGTTGGGCA
CTGACAATTCCGTGGTGTTGTCGGGGAAATCATCGTCCTTTCCTTGGCTGCTCGCCTGTGTTGCCACCTG
GATTCTGCGCGGGACGTCCTTCTGCTACGTCCCTTCGGCCCTCAATCCAGCGGACCTTCCTTCCCGCGGC
CTGCTGCCGGCTCTGCGGCCTCTTCCGCGTCTTCGCCTTCGCCCTCAGACGAGTCGGATCTCCCTTTGGG
CCGCCTCCCCGCATCGATACCGTCGACGCGGCCGCATCGATAAGCTTGTCGACGATATCTCTAGAGGATC
ATAATCAGCCATACCACATTTGTAGAGGTTTTACTTGCTTTAAAAAACCTCCCACACCTCCCCCTGAACC
TGAAACATAAAATGAATGCAATTGTTGTTGTTAACTTGTTTATTGCAGCTTATAATGGTTACAAATAAAG
CAATAGCATCACAAATTTCACAAATAAAGCATTTTTTTCACTGCCCAGCTTTTGTTCCCTTTAGTGAGGG
TTAATTGCGCGCTTGGCGTAATCATGGTCATAGCTGTTTCCTGTGTGAAATTGTTATCCGCTCACAATTC
CACACAACATACGAGCCGGAAGCATAAAGTGTAAAGCCTGGGGTGCCTAATGAGTGAGCTAACTCACATT
AATTGCGTTGCGCTCACTGCCCGCTTTCCAGTCGGGAAACCTGTCGTGCCAGCTGCATTAATGAATCGGC
CAACGCGCGGGGAGAGGCGGTTTGCGTATTGGGCGCTCTTCCGCTTCCTCGCTCACTGACTCGCTGCGCT
CGGTCGTTCGGCTGCGGCGAGCGGTATCAGCTCACTCAAAGGCGGTAATACGGTTATCCACAGAATCAGG
GGATAACGCAGGAAAGAACATGTGAGCAAAAGGCCAGCAAAAGGCCAGGAACCGTAAAAAGGCCGCGTTG
CTGGCGTTTTTCCATAGGCTCCGCCCCCCTGACGAGCATCACAAAAATCGACGCTCAAGTCAGAGGTGGC
GAAACCCGACAGGACTATAAAGATACCAGGCGTTTCCCCCTGGAAGCTCCCTCGTGCGCTCTCCTGTTCC
GACCCTGCCGCTTACCGGATACCTGTCCGCCTTTCTCCCTTCGGGAAGCGTGGCGCTTTCTCATAGCTCA
CGCTGTAGGTATCTCAGTTCGGTGTAGGTCGTTCGCTCCAAGCTGGGCTGTGTGCACGAACCCCCCGTTC
AGCCCGACCGCTGCGCCTTATCCGGTAACTATCGTCTTGAGTCCAACCCGGTAAGACACGACTTATCGCC
ACTGGCAGCAGCCACTGGTAACAGGATTAGCAGAGCGAGGTATGTAGGCGGTGCTACAGAGTTCTTGAAG
TGGTGGCCTAACTACGGCTACACTAGAAGAACAGTATTTGGTATCTGCGCTCTGCTGAAGCCAGTTACCT
TCGGAAAAAGAGTTGGTAGCTCTTGATCCGGCAAACAAACCACCGCTGGTAGCGGTGGTTTTTTTGTTTG
CAAGCAGCAGATTACGCGCAGAAAAAAAGGATCTCAAGAAGATCCTTTGATCTTTTCTACGGGGTCTGAC
GCTCAGTGGAACGAAAACTCACGTTAAGGGATTTTGGTCATGAGATTATCAAAAAGGATCTTCACCTAGA
TCCTTTTAAATTAAAAATGAAGTTTTAAATCAATCTAAAGTATATATGAGTAAACTTGGTCTGACAGTTA
CCAATGCTTAATCAGTGAGGCACCTATCTCAGCGATCTGTCTATTTCGTTCATCCATAGTTGCCTGACTC
CCCGTCGTGTAGATAACTACGATACGGGAGGGCTTACCATCTGGCCCCAGTGCTGCAATGATACCGCGAG
ACCCACGCTCACCGGCTCCAGATTTATCAGCAATAAACCAGCCAGCCGGAAGGGCCGAGCGCAGAAGTGG
TCCTGCAACTTTATCCGCCTCCATCCAGTCTATTAATTGTTGCCGGGAAGCTAGAGTAAGTAGTTCGCCA
GTTAATAGTTTGCGCAACGTTGTTGCCATTGCTACAGGCATCGTGGTGTCACGCTCGTCGTTTGGTATGG
CTTCATTCAGCTCCGGTTCCCAACGATCAAGGCGAGTTACATGATCCCCCATGTTGTGCAAAAAAGCGGT
TAGCTCCTTCGGTCCTCCGATCGTTGTCAGAAGTAAGTTGGCCGCAGTGTTATCACTCATGGTTATGGCA
GCACTGCATAATTCTCTTACTGTCATGCCATCCGTAAGATGCTTTTCTGTGACTGGTGAGTACTCAACCA
AGTCATTCTGAGAATAGTGTATGCGGCGACCGAGTTGCTCTTGCCCGGCGTCAATACGGGATAATACCGC
GCCACATAGCAGAACTTTAAAAGTGCTCATCATTGGAAAACGTTCTTCGGGGCGAAAACTCTCAAGGATC
TTACCGCTGTTGAGATCCAGTTCGATGTAACCCACTCGTGCACCCAACTGATCTTCAGCATCTTTTACTT
TCACCAGCGTTTCTGGGTGAGCAAAAACAGGAAGGCAAAATGCCGCAAAAAAGGGAATAAGGGCGACACG
GAAATGTTGAATACTCATACTCTTCCTTTTTCAATATTATTGAAGCATTTATCAGGGTTATTGTCTCATG
AGCGGATACATATTTGAATGTATTTAGAAAAATAAACAAATAGGGGTTCCGCGCACATTTCCCCGAAAAG
TGCCAC
